>Addgene plasmid #186552 | Pet15b-Endosomal Escape Control | addgene full sequence | sequence record 373987 | Addgene NGS Result
TTCTCCGCAAGAATTGATTGGCTCCAATTCTTGGAGTGGTGAATCCGTTAGCGAGGTGCCGCCGGCTTCC
ATTCAGGTCGAGGTGGCCCGGCTCCATGCACCGCGACGCAACGCGGGGAGGCAGACAAGGTATAGGGCGG
CGCCTACAATCCATGCCAACCCGTTCCATGTGCTCGCCGAGGCGGCATAAATCGCCGTGACGATCAGCGG
TCCAATGATCGAAGTTAGGCTGGTAAGAGCCGCGAGCGATCCTTGAAGCTGTCCCTGATGGTCGTCATCT
ACCTGCCTGGACAGCATGGCCTGCAACGCGGGCATCCCGATGCCGCCGGAAGCGAGAAGAATCATAATGG
GGAAGGCCATCCAGCCTCGCGTCGCGAACGCCAGCAAGACGTAGCCCAGCGCGTCGGCCGCCATGCCGGC
GATAATGGCCTGCTTCTCGCCGAAACGTTTGGTGGCGGGACCAGTGACGAAGGCTTGAGCGAGGGCGTGC
AAGATTCCGAATACCGCAAGCGACAGGCCGATCATCGTCGCGCTCCAGCGAAAGCGGTCCTCGCCGAAAA
TGACCCAGAGCGCTGCCGGCACCTGTCCTACGAGTTGCATGATAAAGAAGACAGTCATAAGTGCGGCGAC
GATAGTCATGCCCCGCGCCCACCGGAAGGAGCTGACTGGGTTGAAGGCTCTCAAGGGCATCGGTCGAGAT
CCCGGTGCCTAATGAGTGAGCTAACTTACATTAATTGCGTTGCGCTCACTGCCCGCTTTCCAGTCGGGAA
ACCTGTCGTGCCAGCTGCATTAATGAATCGGCCAACGCGCGGGGAGAGGCGGTTTGCGTATTGGGCGCCA
GGGTGGTTTTTCTTTTCACCAGTGAGACGGGCAACAGCTGATTGCCCTTCACCGCCTGGCCCTGAGAGAG
TTGCAGCAAGCGGTCCACGCTGGTTTGCCCCAGCAGGCGAAAATCCTGTTTGATGGTGGTTAACGGCGGG
ATATAACATGAGCTGTCTTCGGTATCGTCGTATCCCACTACCGAGATATCCGCACCAACGCGCAGCCCGG
ACTCGGTAATGGCGCGCATTGCGCCCAGCGCCATCTGATCGTTGGCAACCAGCATCGCAGTGGGAACGAT
GCCCTCATTCAGCATTTGCATGGTTTGTTGAAAACCGGACATGGCACTCCAGTCGCCTTCCCGTTCCGCT
ATCGGCTGAATTTGATTGCGAGTGAGATATTTATGCCAGCCAGCCAGACGCAGACGCGCCGAGACAGAAC
TTAATGGGCCCGCTAACAGCGCGATTTGCTGGTGACCCAATGCGACCAGATGCTCCACGCCCAGTCGCGT
ACCGTCTTCATGGGAGAAAATAATACTGTTGATGGGTGTCTGGTCAGAGACATCAAGAAATAACGCCGGA
ACATTAGTGCAGGCAGCTTCCACAGCAATGGCATCCTGGTCATCCAGCGGATAGTTAATGATCAGCCCAC
TGACGCGTTGCGCGAGAAGATTGTGCACCGCCGCTTTACAGGCTTCGACGCCGCTTCGTTCTACCATCGA
CACCACCACGCTGGCACCCAGTTGATCGGCGCGAGATTTAATCGCCGCGACAATTTGCGACGGCGCGTGC
AGGGCCAGACTGGAGGTGGCAACGCCAATCAGCAACGACTGTTTGCCCGCCAGTTGTTGTGCCACGCGGT
TGGGAATGTAATTCAGCTCCGCCATCGCCGCTTCCACTTTTTCCCGCGTTTTCGCAGAAACGTGGCTGGC
CTGGTTCACCACGCGGGAAACGGTCTGATAAGAGACACCGGCATACTCTGCGACATCGTATAACGTTACT
GGTTTCACATTCACCACCCTGAATTGACTCTCTTCCGGGCGCTATCATGCCATACCGCGAAAGGTTTTGC
GCCATTCGATGGTGTCCGGGATCTCGACGCTCTCCCTTATGCGACTCCTGCATTAGGAAGCAGCCCAGTA
GTAGGTTGAGGCCGTTGAGCACCGCCGCCGCAAGGAATGGTGCATGCAAGGAGATGGCGCCCAACAGTCC
CCCGGCCACGGGGCCTGCCACCATACCCACGCCGAAACAAGCGCTCATGAGCCCGAAGTGGCGAGCCCGA
TCTTCCCCATCGGTGATGTCGGCGATATAGGCGCCAGCAACCGCACCTGTGGCGCCGGTGATGCCGGCCA
CGATGCGTCCGGCGTAGAGGATCGAGATCTCGATCCCGCGAAATTAATACGACTCACTATAGGGGAATTG
TGAGCGGATAACAATTCCCCTCTAGAAATAATTTTGTTTAACTTTAAGAAGGAGATATACCATGGGCAGC
AGCCATCATCATCATCATCACAGCAGCGGCCTGGTGCCGCGCGGCAGCCATATGGGCGGCAGCCTGGCCG
CGCTGACCGCGCACCAGGCTTGCCACCTGCCGCTGGAGACTTTCACCCGTCATCGCCAGCCGCGCGGCTG
GGAACAACTGGAGCAGTGCGGCTATCCGGTGCAGCGGCTGGTCGCCCTCTACCTGGCGGCGCGGCTGTCG
TGGAACCAGGTCGACCAGGTGATCCGCAACGCCCTGGCCAGCCCCGGCAGCGGCGGCGACCTGGGCGAAG
CGATCCGCGAGCAGCCGGAGCAGGCCCGTCTGGCCCTGACCCTGGCCGCCGCCGAGAGCGAGCGCTTCGT
CCGGCAGGGCACCGGCAACGACGAGGCCGGCGCGGCCAACGCCGACGTGGTGAGCCTGACCTGCCCGGTC
GCCGCCGGTGAATGCGCGGGCCCGGCGGACAGCGGCGACGCCCTGCTGGAGCGCAACTATCCCACTGGCG
CGGAGTTCCTCGGCGACGGCGGCGACGTCAGCTTCAGCACCCGTATGGTGAGCAAGGGCGAGGAGCTGTT
CACCGGGGTGGTGCCCATCCTGGTCGAGCTGGACGGCGACGTAAACGGCCACAAGTTCAGCGTGTCCGGC
GAGGGCGAGGGCGATGCCACCTACGGCAAGCTGACCCTGAAGTTCATCTGCACCACCGGCAAGCTGCCCG
TGCCCTGGCCCACCCTCGTGACCACCCTGACCTACGGCGTGCAGTGCTTCAGCCGCTACCCCGACCACAT
GAAGCAGCACGACTTCTTCAAGTCCGCCATGCCCGAAGGCTACGTCCAGGAGCGCACCATCTTCTTCAAG
GACGACGGCAACTACAAGACCCGCGCCGAGGTGAAGTTCGAGGGCGACACCCTGGTGAACCGCATCGAGC
TGAAGGGCATCGACTTCAAGGAGGACGGCAACATCCTGGGGCACAAGCTGGAGTACAACTACAACAGCCA
CAACGTCTATATCATGGCCGACAAGCAGAAGAACGGCATCAAGGTGAACTTCAAGATCCGCCACAACATC
GAGGACGGCAGCGTGCAGCTCGCCGACCACTACCAGCAGAACACCCCCATCGGCGACGGCCCCGTGCTGC
TGCCCGACAACCACTACCTGAGCACCCAGTCCGCCCTGAGCAAAGACCCCAACGAGAAGCGCGATCACAT
GGTCCTGCTGGAGTTCGTGACCGCCGCCGGGATCACTCTCGGCATGGACGAGCTGTACAAGGATTGATGA
CTCGAGGATCCGGCTGCTAACAAAGCCCGAAAGGAAGCTGAGTTGGCTGCTGCCACCGCTGAGCAATAAC
TAGCATAACCCCTTGGGGCCTCTAAACGGGTCTTGAGGGGTTTTTTGCTGAAAGGAGGAACTATATCCGG
ATATCCCGCAAGAGGCCCGGCAGTACCGGCATAACCAAGCCTATGCCTACAGCATCCAGGGTGACGGTGC
CGAGGATGACGATGAGCGCATTGTTAGATTTCATACACGGTGCCTGACTGCGTTAGCAATTTAACTGTGA
TAAACTACCGCATTAAAGCTTATCGATGATAAGCTGTCAAACATGAGAATTCTTGAAGACGAAAGGGCCT
CGTGATACGCCTATTTTTATAGGTTAATGTCATGATAATAATGGTTTCTTAGACGTCAGGTGGCACTTTT
CGGGGAAATGTGCGCGGAACCCCTATTTGTTTATTTTTCTAAATACATTCAAATATGTATCCGCTCATGA
GACAATAACCCTGATAAATGCTTCAATAATATTGAAAAAGGAAGAGTATGAGTATTCAACATTTCCGTGT
CGCCCTTATTCCCTTTTTTGCGGCATTTTGCCTTCCTGTTTTTGCTCACCCAGAAACGCTGGTGAAAGTA
AAAGATGCTGAAGATCAGTTGGGTGCACGAGTGGGTTACATCGAACTGGATCTCAACAGCGGTAAGATCC
TTGAGAGTTTTCGCCCCGAAGAACGTTTTCCAATGATGAGCACTTTTAAAGTTCTGCTATGTGGCGCGGT
ATTATCCCGTGTTGACGCCGGGCAAGAGCAACTCGGTCGCCGCATACACTATTCTCAGAATGACTTGGTT
GAGTACTCACCAGTCACAGAAAAGCATCTTACGGATGGCATGACAGTAAGAGAATTATGCAGTGCTGCCA
TAACCATGAGTGATAACACTGCGGCCAACTTACTTCTGACAACGATCGGAGGACCGAAGGAGCTAACCGC
TTTTTTGCACAACATGGGGGATCATGTAACTCGCCTTGATCGTTGGGAACCGGAGCTGAATGAAGCCATA
CCAAACGACGAGCGTGACACCACGATGCCTGCAGCAATGGCAACAACGTTGCGCAAACTATTAACTGGCG
AACTACTTACTCTAGCTTCCCGGCAACAATTAATAGACTGGATGGAGGCGGATAAAGTTGCAGGACCACT
TCTGCGCTCGGCCCTTCCGGCTGGCTGGTTTATTGCTGATAAATCTGGAGCCGGTGAGCGTGGGTCTCGC
GGTATCATTGCAGCACTGGGGCCAGATGGTAAGCCCTCCCGTATCGTAGTTATCTACACGACGGGGAGTC
AGGCAACTATGGATGAACGAAATAGACAGATCGCTGAGATAGGTGCCTCACTGATTAAGCATTGGTAACT
GTCAGACCAAGTTTACTCATATATACTTTAGATTGATTTAAAACTTCATTTTTAATTTAAAAGGATCTAG
GTGAAGATCCTTTTTGATAATCTCATGACCAAAATCCCTTAACGTGAGTTTTCGTTCCACTGAGCGTCAG
ACCCCGTAGAAAAGATCAAAGGATCTTCTTGAGATCCTTTTTTTCTGCGCGTAATCTGCTGCTTGCAAAC
AAAAAAACCACCGCTACCAGCGGTGGTTTGTTTGCCGGATCAAGAGCTACCAACTCTTTTTCCGAAGGTA
ACTGGCTTCAGCAGAGCGCAGATACCAAATACTGTCCTTCTAGTGTAGCCGTAGTTAGGCCACCACTTCA
AGAACTCTGTAGCACCGCCTACATACCTCGCTCTGCTAATCCTGTTACCAGTGGCTGCTGCCAGTGGCGA
TAAGTCGTGTCTTACCGGGTTGGACTCAAGACGATAGTTACCGGATAAGGCGCAGCGGTCGGGCTGAACG
GGGGGTTCGTGCACACAGCCCAGCTTGGAGCGAACGACCTACACCGAACTGAGATACCTACAGCGTGAGC
TATGAGAAAGCGCCACGCTTCCCGAAGGGAGAAAGGCGGACAGGTATCCGGTAAGCGGCAGGGTCGGAAC
AGGAGAGCGCACGAGGGAGCTTCCAGGGGGAAACGCCTGGTATCTTTATAGTCCTGTCGGGTTTCGCCAC
CTCTGACTTGAGCGTCGATTTTTGTGATGCTCGTCAGGGGGGCGGAGCCTATGGAAAAACGCCAGCAACG
CGGCCTTTTTACGGTTCCTGGCCTTTTGCTGGCCTTTTGCTCACATGTTCTTTCCTGCGTTATCCCCTGA
TTCTGTGGATAACCGTATTACCGCCTTTGAGTGAGCTGATACCGCTCGCCGCAGCCGAACGACCGAGCGC
AGCGAGTCAGTGAGCGAGGAAGCGGAAGAGCGCCTGATGCGGTATTTTCTCCTTACGCATCTGTGCGGTA
TTTCACACCGCAATGGTGCACTCTCAGTACAATCTGCTCTGATGCCGCATAGTTAAGCCAGTATACACTC
CGCTATCGCTACGTGACTGGGTCATGGCTGCGCCCCGACACCCGCCAACACCCGCTGACGCGCCCTGACG
GGCTTGTCTGCTCCCGGCATCCGCTTACAGACAAGCTGTGACCGTCTCCGGGAGCTGCATGTGTCAGAGG
TTTTCACCGTCATCACCGAAACGCGCGAGGCAGCTGCGGTAAAGCTCATCAGCGTGGTCGTGAAGCGATT
CACAGATGTCTGCCTGTTCATCCGCGTCCAGCTCGTTGAGTTTCTCCAGAAGCGTTAATGTCTGGCTTCT
GATAAAGCGGGCCATGTTAAGGGCGGTTTTTTCCTGTTTGGTCACTGATGCCTCCGTGTAAGGGGGATTT
CTGTTCATGGGGGTAATGATACCGATGAAACGAGAGAGGATGCTCACGATACGGGTTACTGATGATGAAC
ATGCCCGGTTACTGGAACGTTGTGAGGGTAAACAACTGGCGGTATGGATGCGGCGGGACCAGAGAAAAAT
CACTCAGGGTCAATGCCAGCGCTTCGTTAATACAGATGTAGGTGTTCCACAGGGTAGCCAGCAGCATCCT
GCGATGCAGATCCGGAACATAATGGTGCAGGGCGCTGACTTCCGCGTTTCCAGACTTTACGAAACACGGA
AACCGAAGACCATTCATGTTGTTGCTCAGGTCGCAGACGTTTTGCAGCAGCAGTCGCTTCACGTTCGCTC
GCGTATCGGTGATTCATTCTGCTAACCAGTAAGGCAACCCCGCCAGCCTAGCCGGGTCCTCAACGACAGG
AGCACGATCATGCGCACCCGTGGCCAGGACCCAACGCTGCCCGAGATGCGCCGCGTGCGGCTGCTGGAGA
TGGCGGACGCGATGGATATGTTCTGCCAAGGGTTGGTTTGCGCATTCACAG
Features (pLannotate 1.2.2; 22 found; start..end, strand, type, name):
     73..697     -  CDS            TcR (fragment): tetracycline efflux protein; tet; confers resistance to tetracycline
    712..733     -  protein_bind   CAP binding site: CAP binding activates transcription in the presence of cAMP. E. coli catabolite activator protein
    746..1828    -  CDS            lacI: lac repressor; lacI; The lac repressor binds to the lac operator to inhibit transcription in E. coli. This inhibition can be relieved by adding lactose or isopropyl-β-D-thiogalactopyranoside (IPTG).
   1829..1906    -  promoter       lacI promoter: lacI
   1914..2193    -  CDS            TcR (fragment): tetracycline efflux protein; tet; confers resistance to tetracycline
   2215..2233    +  promoter       T7 promoter: promoter for bacteriophage T7 RNA polymerase
   2234..2258    +  protein_bind   lac operator: The lac repressor binds to the lac operator to inhibit transcription in E. coli. This inhibition can be relieved by adding lactose or isopropyl-β-D-thiogalactopyranoside (IPTG). lac repressor encoded by lacI
   2273..2295    +  RBS            RBS: efficient ribosome binding site from bacteriophage T7 gene 10 (Olins and Rangwala, 1989)
   2314..2330    +  CDS            capTEV™ (fragment): composite tag for in vivo biotinylation, TEV protease cleavage, and 6xHis tagging
   2341..2358    +  CDS            thrombin site: thrombin recognition and cleavage site
   2365..2844    +  CDS            eta (fragment): TOXA_PSEAE - Experimental evidence at protein level: Swiss-Prot protein existence level 1. An NAD-dependent ADP-ribosyltransferase (ADPRT). Catalyzes the transfer of the ADP ribosyl moiety of oxidized NAD (NAD(+)) onto eukaryotic elongation factor 2 (eEF-2) thus arresting protein synthesis. Has an LD(50) of 65 ng/ml against the human lung epithelial cell line C38. From Pseudomonas aeruginosa (strain ATCC 15692 / DSM 22644 / CIP 104116 / JCM 14847 / LMG 12228 / 1C / PRS 101 / PAO1).
   2845..3561    +  CDS            EGFP: EGFP is a basic (constitutively fluorescent) green fluorescent protein published in 1996, derived from Aequorea victoria. It is reported to be a rapidly-maturing weak dimer with moderate acid sensitivity.
   3583..3632    +  CDS            SET1 (fragment): solubility-enhancement tag derived from T7 phage gene 10B
   3640..3687    +  terminator     T7 terminator: transcription terminator for bacteriophage T7 RNA polymerase
   3710..3814    -  CDS            TcR (fragment): tetracycline efflux protein; tet; confers resistance to tetracycline
   3862..3890    -  promoter       tet promoter: E. coli promoter for tetracycline efflux protein gene
   4003..4107    +  promoter       AmpR promoter: bla
   4108..4968    +  CDS            AmpR: β-lactamase; bla; confers resistance to ampicillin, carbenicillin, and related antibiotics
   5139..5727    +  rep_origin     ori: high-copy-number ColE1/pMB1/pBR322/pUC origin of replication
   5913..6052    -  misc_feature   bom: basis of mobility region from pBR322
   6154..6345    -  CDS            rop: Rop protein, which maintains plasmids at low copy number; rop
   6362..6742    +  CDS            YPB1_ECOLX: Protein predicted: Swiss-Prot protein existence level 4. From Escherichia coli.
