[The description below was written by a language model from this plasmid's Addgene catalogue record and pLannotate feature annotations shown in this document.]
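Description:
Pet15b-Endosomal Escape Control is a bacterial expression plasmid built on the Novagen pET-15b backbone, with a full sequenced length of about 6.9 kb. It is propagated in E. coli through a ColE1/pBR322-type origin and selected with ampicillin via the β-lactamase gene. The catalogue lists it as high copy, although the feature table also shows the pBR322 bom region and the rop gene, which normally moderates copy number. Several short tetracycline-resistance fragments and a tet promoter are backbone remnants rather than a functional marker.

The expression cassette is the standard pET arrangement: a T7 promoter followed by a lac operator and the T7 gene 10 ribosome binding site, ending at the T7 terminator, with a plasmid-borne lacI gene supplying repressor. Expression therefore depends on T7 RNA polymerase in the host and is IPTG-inducible. The insert, cloned between NdeI and XhoI, encodes 6H-ETA-GFP: an N-terminal 6xHis tag and thrombin cleavage site from the vector, then a roughly 480 bp fragment of Pseudomonas aeruginosa exotoxin A, fused directly to EGFP at the C terminus. The associated publication title indicates that this work concerns the toxin's translocation domain, and the annotated fragment is only a portion of the eta gene rather than the full ADP-ribosyltransferase. Short hits labelled capTEV and SET1 probably reflect the His-tag region and vector sequence near the terminator.

The stated purpose is a negative control. The purified fluorescent fusion lacks a cell-penetrating peptide, so it is used to show that a CPP is needed for internalization of exotoxin A–cargo proteins into eukaryotic cells in studies of cytosolic routing and endosomal escape.
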