Addgene plasmid #186552: Pet15b-Endosomal Escape Control
Purpose: Negative Control confirming the need for a CPP peptide in mediating internalization
Depositing lab: Jean Gariepy. Depositing organization: Sunnybrook Research Institute. Publication: The Pseudomonas aeruginosa exotoxin A translocation domain facilitates the routing of CPP-protein cargos to the cytosol of eukaryotic cells. Mohammed AF, Abdul-Wahid A, Huang EH, Bolewska-Pedyczak E, Cydzik M, Broad AE, Gariepy J. J Control Release. 2012 Nov 28;164(1):58-64. doi: 10.1016/j.jconrel.2012.10.006. Epub 2012 Oct 14. PubMed 23075769.
Backbone
  Vector backbone: Pet15b
  Backbone manufacturer: Novagen
  Backbone size w/o insert (bp): 5708
  Vector type: Bacterial Expression
Growth in bacteria
  Bacterial resistance: Ampicillin, 100 μg/mL
  Growth temperature: 37°C
  Growth strain: DH5alpha
  Copy number: High Copy
Gene/Insert
  Gene/Insert name: 6H-ETA-GFP (alt name: Exotoxin A)
  Species: Bacteria
  Insert size (bp): 1225
  Promoter: T7
  Tag / fusion protein: 6xHis (N terminal on insert); EGFP (C terminal on insert)
  Cloning method: Restriction Enzyme; 5′ cloning site NdeI (not destroyed); 3′ cloning site XhoI (not destroyed)
  Sequencing primers: 5′ T7 Promoter; 3′ T7 Terminator
Terms and licenses: Academic/Nonprofit Terms; Industry Terms: Not Available to Industry
How to cite: Pet15b-Endosomal Escape Control was a gift from Jean Gariepy (Addgene plasmid # 186552 ; http://n2t.net/addgene:186552 ; RRID:Addgene_186552)
